>Addgene plasmid #211359 | pTRNA scPhe-GAA | addgene full sequence | sequence record 481865 | Addgene NGS Result
TTTCCATAGGCTCCGCCCCCCTGACGAGCATCACAAAAATCGACGCTCAAGTCAGAGGTGGCGAAACCCG
ACAGGACTATAAAGATACCAGGCGTTTCCCCCTGGAAGCTCCCTCGTGCGCTCTCCTGTTCCGACCCTGC
CGCTTACCGGATACCTGTCCGCCTTTCTCCCTTCGGGAAGCGTGGCGCTTTCTCATAGCTCACGCTGTAG
GTATCTCAGTTCGGTGTAGGTCGTTCGCTCCAAGCTGGGCTGTGTGCACGAACCCCCCGTTCAGCCCGAC
CGCTGCGCCTTATCCGGTAACTATCGTCTTGAGTCCAACCCGGTAAGACACGACTTATCGCCACTGGCAG
CAGCCACTGGTAACAGGATTAGCAGAGCGAGGTATGTAGGCGGTGCTACAGAGTTCTTGAAGTGGTGGCC
TAACTACGGCTACACTAGAAGAACAGTATTTGGTATCTGCGCTCTGCTGAAGCCAGTTACCTTCGGAAAA
AGAGTTGGTAGCTCTTGATCCGGCAAACAAACCACCGCTGGTAGCGGTGGTTTTTTTGTTTGCAAGCAGC
AGATTACGCGCAGAAAAAAAGGATCTCAAGAAGATCCTTTGATCTTTTCTACGGGGTCTGACGCTCAGTG
GAACGAAAACTCACGTTAAGGGATTTTGGTCATGAGATTATCAAAAAGGATCTTCACCTAGATCCTTTTA
AATTAAAAATGAAGTTTTAAATCAATCTAAAGTATATATGAGTAAACTTGGTCTGACAGTTACCAATGCT
TAATCAGTGAGGCACCTATCTCAGCGATCTGTCTATTTCGTTCATCCATAGTTGCCTGACTCCCCGTCGT
GTAGATAACTACGATACGGGAGGGCTTACCATCTGGCCCCAGTGCTGCAATGATACCGCGAGACCCACGC
TCACCGGCTCCAGATTTATCAGCAATAAACCAGCCAGCCGGAAGGGCCGAGCGCAGAAGTGGTCCTGCAA
CTTTATCCGCCTCCATCCAGTCTATTAATTGTTGCCGGGAAGCTAGAGTAAGTAGTTCGCCAGTTAATAG
TTTGCGCAACGTTGTTGCCATTGCTACAGGCATCGTGGTGTCACGCTCGTCGTTTGGTATGGCTTCATTC
AGCTCCGGTTCCCAACGATCAAGGCGAGTTACATGATCCCCCATGTTGTGCAAAAAAGCGGTTAGCTCCT
TCGGTCCTCCGATCGTTGTCAGAAGTAAGTTGGCCGCAGTGTTATCACTCATGGTTATGGCAGCACTGCA
TAATTCTCTTACTGTCATGCCATCCGTAAGATGCTTTTCTGTGACTGGTGAGTACTCAACCAAGTCATTC
TGAGAATAGTGTATGCGGCGACCGAGTTGCTCTTGCCCGGCGTCAATACGGGATAATACCGCGCCACATA
GCAGAACTTTAAAAGTGCTCATCATTGGAAAACGTTCTTCGGGGCGAAAACTCTCAAGGATCTTACCGCT
GTTGAGATCCAGTTCGATGTAACCCACTCGTGCACCCAACTGATCTTCAGCATCTTTTACTTTCACCAGC
GTTTCTGGGTGAGCAAAAACAGGAAGGCAAAATGCCGCAAAAAAGGGAATAAGGGCGACACGGAAATGTT
GAATACTCATACTCTTCCTTTTTCAATATTATTGAAGCATTTATCAGGGTTATTGTCTCATGAGCGGATA
CATATTTGAATGTATTTAGAAAAATAAACAAATAGGGGTTCCGCGCACATTTCCCCGAAAAGTGCCACCT
GACGTCTAAGAAACCATTATTATCATGACATTAACCTATAAAAATAGGCGTATCACGAGGCCCTTTCGTC
TCGCGCGTTTCGGTGATGACGGTGAAAACCTCTGACACATGCAGCTCCCGGAGACGGTCACAGCTTGTCT
GTAAGCGGATGCCGGGAGCAGACAAGCCCGTCAGGGCGCGTCAGCGGGTGTTGGCGGGTGTCGGGGCTGG
CTTAACTATGCGGCATCAGAGCAGATTGTACTGAGAGTGCACCATAAAATTGTAAACGTTAATATTTTGT
TAAAATTCGCGTTAAATTTTTGTTAAATCAGCTCATTTTTTAACCAATAGGCCGAAATCGGCAAAATCCC
TTATAAATCAAAAGAATAGCCCGAGATAGGGT
[37 nt withheld, positions 2133-2169]
AAAGAACGTGGACTCCAACGTCAAAGG
[141 nt withheld, positions 2197-2337]
G
[142 nt withheld, positions 2339-2480]
TATGCGGTGTGAAATACCGCACAGATGCGTAAGGAGAAAATACCGCATCAGGCGCCATTCGCCATTCAGG
CTGCGCAACTGTTGGGAAGGGCGATCGGTGCGGGCCTCTTCGCTATTACGCCAGCTGGCGAAAGGGGGAT
GTGCTGCAAGGCGATTAAGTTGGGTAACGCCAGGGTTTTCCCAGTCACGACGTTGTAAAACGACGGCCAG
TATCGATGAACGCTGACGTCATCAACCCGCTCCAAGGAATCGCGGGCCCAGTGTCACTAGGCGGGAACAC
CCAGCGCGCGTGCGCCCTGGCAGGAAGATGGCTGTGAGGGACAGGGGAGTGGCGCCCTGCAATATTTGCA
TGTCGCTATGTGTTCTGGGAAATCACCATAAACGTGAAATGTCTTTGGATTTGGGAATCTTATAAGTTCT
GTATGAGACCACAGATCCCCATATGAATATAAGCGGATTTAGCTCAGTTGGGAGAGCGCCAGACTGAAGA
AATACTTCGGTCAAGTTATCTGGAGGTCCTGTGTTCGATCCACAGAATTCGCATTAATTTTTTTTTGCTA
GCGCACCATGGCCTGAAATAACCTCTGAAAGAGGAACTTGGTTAGGTACCTTCTGAGGCGGAAAGAACCA
GCTGTGGAATGTGTGTCAGTTAGGGTGTGGAAAGTCCCCAGGCTCCCCAGCAGGCAGAAGTATGCAAAGC
ATGCATCTCAATTAGTCAGCAACCAGGTGTGGAAAGTCCCCAGGCTCCCCAGCAGGCAGAAGTATGCAAA
GCATGCATCTCAATTAGTCAGCAACCATAGTCCCGCCCCTAACTCCGCCCATCCCGCCCCTAACTCCGCC
CAGTTCCGCCCATTCTCCGCCCCATGGCTGACTAATTTTTTTTATTTATGCAGAGGCCGAGGCCGCCTCG
GCCTCTGAGCTATTCCAGAAGTAGTGAGGAGGCTTTTTTGGAGGCCTAGGCTTTTGCAAAAAGCTGTTAA
CAGCTTGGCTCGTAATCATGTCATAGCTGTTTCCTGTGTGAAATTGTTATCCGCTCACAATTCCACACAA
CATACGAGCCGGAAGCATAAAGTGTAAAGCCTGGGGTGCCTAATGAGTGAGCTAACTCACATTAATTGCG
TTGCGCTCACTGCCCGCTTTCCAGTCGGGAAACCTGTCGTGCCAGCTGCATTAATGAATCGGCCAACGCG
CGGGGAGAGGCGGTTTGCGTATTGGGCGCTCTTCCGCTTCCTCGCTCACTGACTCGCTGCGCTCGGTCGT
TCGGCTGCGGCGAGCGGTATCAGCTCACTCAAAGGCGGTAATACGGTTATCCACAGAATCAGGGGATAAC
GCAGGAAAGAACATGTGAGCAAAAGGCCAGCAAAAGGCCAGGAACCGTAAAAAGGCCGCGTTGCTGGCGT
T
Features (pLannotate 1.2.2; 16 found; start..end, strand, type, name):
      1..589     -  rep_origin     ori: high-copy-number ColE1/pMB1/pBR322/pUC origin of replication
    760..1620    -  CDS            AmpR: β-lactamase; bla; confers resistance to ampicillin, carbenicillin, and related antibiotics
   1621..1725    -  promoter       AmpR promoter: bla
   1820..1855    +  CDS            rop (fragment): Rop protein, which maintains plasmids at low copy number; rop
   1957..2006    +  misc_feature   bom (fragment): basis of mobility region from pBR322
   2082..2462    -  rep_origin     M13 ori (sequence partly withheld): M13 bacteriophage origin of replication; arrow indicates direction of (+) strand synthesis
   2481..2532    +  misc_feature   bom (fragment): basis of mobility region from pBR322
   2538..2691    -  CDS            lacZα (fragment): LacZα fragment of β-galactosidase; lacZ fragment
   2698..2912    +  promoter       H1 promoter: human H1 RNA promoter
   2932..3022    +  ncRNA          tRNA: Accession: RF00005 - tRNA
   3093..3450    +  promoter       SV40 promoter: SV40 enhancer and early promoter
   3504..3520    -  protein_bind   lac operator: The lac repressor binds to the lac operator to inhibit transcription in E. coli. This inhibition can be relieved by adding lactose or isopropyl-β-D-thiogalactopyranoside (IPTG). lac repressor encoded by lacI
   3528..3558    -  promoter       lac promoter: promoter for the E. coli lac operon
   3573..3594    -  protein_bind   CAP binding site: CAP binding activates transcription in the presence of cAMP. E. coli catabolite activator protein
   3607..3699    -  CDS            lacI (fragment): lac repressor; lacI; The lac repressor binds to the lac operator to inhibit transcription in E. coli. This inhibition can be relieved by adding lactose or isopropyl-β-D-thiogalactopyranoside (IPTG).
   3701..3834    -  rep_origin     RSF ori (fragment): Plasmids containing the RSF 1030 origin of replication can be propagated in E. coli cells that contain additional plasmids with compatible origins.
