[The description below was written by a language model from this plasmid's Addgene catalogue record and pLannotate feature annotations shown in this document.]
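Description:
pTRNA scPhe-GAA is a small mammalian expression plasmid (about 3.9 kb) built for transient expression of the Saccharomyces cerevisiae phenylalanine tRNA with a GAA anticodon. Its backbone, pTRNA, is a derivative of pRK5 that was modified so that a tRNA is transcribed by RNA polymerase III from the human H1 RNA promoter. In the annotated sequence, the H1 promoter sits immediately upstream of a roughly 90-nt element recognised as a tRNA. This arrangement fits a compact Pol III transcription unit in which the yeast tRNA gene is the only payload. The annotated length is greater than a typical mature tRNA, so the insert may include flanking or intervening sequence that requires processing, although the record does not say this. No protein-coding insert, tag or reporter is present.

The plasmid is propagated in E. coli through a high-copy ColE1/pUC-type origin and selected with ampicillin via the β-lactamase gene and its native promoter. An M13 phage origin is also present, which in principle allows single-stranded DNA production. Downstream of the tRNA cassette lies an SV40 enhancer/early promoter region, with no annotated gene placed under its control, so it is probably a backbone remnant. The same likely applies to the remaining annotations: the lac promoter, operator and CAP site, and fragments of lacZα, lacI, rop, bom and an RSF origin. There is no mammalian selection marker, in keeping with transient transfection. The associated publication concerns disrupted tRNA processing in GGC repeat disorders, which suggests the exogenous yeast tRNA serves as a substrate distinguishable from endogenous tRNAs, but the record does not state the exact experimental role.
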