Addgene plasmid #211359: pTRNA scPhe-GAA
Purpose: Transient expression of scPhe-GAA
Depositing lab: Raghu Chivukula. Depositing organization: Massachusetts General Hospital. Publication: Polyglycine-mediated aggregation of FAM98B disrupts tRNA processing in GGC repeat disorders. Yang J, Xu Y, Ziehr DR, Taylor MS, Valenstein ML, Frenkel EM, Bush JR, Rutter K, Stevanovski I, Shi CY, Kesavan M, Pinto RM, Deveson I, Bartel DP, Sabatini DM, Chivukula RR. Science. 2025 Jul 17;389(6757):eado2403. doi: 10.1126/science.ado2403. Epub 2025 Jul 17. PubMed 40674500.
Backbone
  Vector backbone: pTRNA
  Modifications to backbone: pRK5 backbone modified to express tRNA under control of H1 (Pol III) promoter.
  Vector type: Mammalian Expression
Growth in bacteria
  Bacterial resistance: Ampicillin, 100 μg/mL
  Growth temperature: 37°C
  Growth strain: DH5alpha
  Copy number: High Copy
Gene/Insert
  Gene/Insert name: S. cerevisiae Phe-GAA tRNA
  Species: S. cerevisiae (budding yeast)
Terms and licenses: Academic/Nonprofit Terms; Industry Terms: Not Available to Industry
How to cite: pTRNA scPhe-GAA was a gift from Raghu Chivukula (Addgene plasmid # 211359 ; http://n2t.net/addgene:211359 ; RRID:Addgene_211359)
